>Addgene plasmid #164220 | S1-Fc | addgene full sequence | sequence record 323636 | Addgene NGS Result
CAGGAATTCGATTAATAGTAATCAATTACGGGGTCATTAGTTCATAGCCCATATATGGAGTTCCGCGTTA
CATAACTTACGGTAAATGGCCCGCCTGGCTGACCGCCCAACGACCCCCGCCCATTGACGTCAATAATGAC
GTATGTTCCCATAGTAACGCCAATAGGGACTTTCCATTGACGTCAATGGGTGGAGTATTTACGGTAAACT
GCCCACTTGGCAGTACATCAAGTGTATCATATGCCAAGTACGCCCCCTATTGACGTCAATGACGGTAAAT
GGCCCGCCTGGCATTATGCCCAGTACATGACCTTATGGGACTTTCCTACTTGGCAGTACATCTACGTATT
AGTCATCGCTATTACCATGGTGATGCGGTTTTGGCAGTACATCAATGGGCGTGGATAGCGGTTTGACTCA
CGGGGATTTCCAAGTCTCCACCCCATTGACGTCAATGGGAGTTTGTTTTGGCACCAAAATCAACGGGACT
TTCCAAAATGTCGTAACAACTCCGCCCCATTGACGCAAATGGGCGGTAGGCGTGTACGGTGGGAGGTCTA
TATAAGCAGAGCTGGTTTAGTGAACCGTCAGATCCGCTAGCGCCGCCACCATGTTCGTGTTTCTGGTGCT
GCTGCCTCTGGTGAGCTCCCAGTGCGTGAACCTGACCACACGGACACAGCTGCCCCCTGCCTACACCAAC
AGCTTCACAAGGGGCGTGTACTACCCCGACAAGGTGTTTAGATCTAGCGTGCTGCACTCCACACAGGATC
TGTTTCTGCCTTTCTTTTCTAACGTGACCTGGTTCCACGCTATCCACGTGTCCGGCACCAACGGAACAAA
GAGGTTCGACAACCCAGTGCTGCCCTTTAACGATGGCGTGTACTTCGCCTCCACCGAGAAGTCTAACATC
ATCAGAGGCTGGATCTTTGGAACCACACTGGACAGCAAGACACAGTCCCTGCTGATCGTGAACAACGCCA
CCAACGTGGTCATCAAGGTGTGCGAGTTCCAGTTTTGTAACGATCCATTCCTGGGCGTGTACTACCACAA
GAACAACAAGTCTTGGATGGAGAGCGAGTTTCGCGTGTACTCCTCTGCCAACAACTGTACATTTGAGTAC
GTGTCCCAGCCCTTCCTGATGGACCTGGAGGGCAAGCAGGGAAACTTCAAGAACCTGCGGGAGTTCGTGT
TTAAGAACATCGATGGCTACTTTAAGATCTACTCCAAGCACACCCCAATCAACCTGGTGCGCGACCTGCC
ACAGGGCTTCTCTGCCCTGGAGCCACTGGTGGATCTGCCCATCGGAATCAACATCACCAGGTTTCAGACA
CTGCTGGCCCTGCACAGAAGCTACCTGACACCAGGCGACAGCTCCTCTGGATGGACCGCTGGAGCTGCTG
CCTACTACGTGGGCTACCTGCAGCCCCGGACCTTCCTGCTGAAGTACAACGAGAACGGAACCATCACAGA
CGCTGTGGATTGCGCCCTGGACCCCCTGTCTGAGACCAAGTGTACACTGAAGAGCTTTACCGTGGAGAAG
GGCATCTACCAGACAAGCAACTTCCGGGTGCAGCCTACCGAGTCCATCGTGCGCTTTCCCAACATCACAA
ACCTGTGCCCTTTTGGAGAGGTGTTCAACGCTACCCGCTTCGCCTCCGTGTACGCTTGGAACCGGAAGCG
CATCTCCAACTGCGTGGCCGACTACTCTGTGCTGTACAACAGCGCCAGCTTCAGCACCTTCAAGTGCTAC
GGCGTGAGCCCAACAAAGCTGAACGACCTGTGCTTTACCAACGTGTACGCTGATTCCTTCGTGATCAGGG
GAGACGAGGTGCGCCAGATCGCTCCCGGCCAGACAGGAAAGATCGCTGACTACAACTACAAGCTGCCTGA
CGATTTCACCGGCTGCGTGATCGCCTGGAACTCTAACAACCTGGATAGCAAAGTGGGCGGAAACTACAAC
TACCTGTACAGGCTGTTTAGAAAGTCTAACCTGAAGCCATTCGAGCGGGACATCTCCACAGAGATCTACC
AGGCTGGCTCTACCCCATGCAACGGAGTGGAGGGCTTCAACTGTTACTTCCCTCTGCAGAGCTACGGATT
CCAGCCAACAAACGGCGTGGGATACCAGCCCTACCGCGTGGTGGTGCTGTCTTTTGAGCTGCTGCACGCT
CCTGCTACAGTGTGCGGACCAAAGAAGAGCACCAACCTGGTGAAGAACAAGTGCGTGAACTTCAACTTTA
ACGGACTGACCGGCACAGGAGTGCTGACCGAGTCTAACAAGAAGTTCCTGCCTTTTCAGCAGTTCGGCCG
GGACATCGCCGATACCACAGACGCTGTGCGCGACCCTCAGACCCTGGAGATCCTGGATATCACACCATGC
TCCTTCGGCGGAGTGTCTGTGATCACACCAGGAACCAACACAAGCAACCAGGTGGCCGTGCTGTACCAGG
ACGTGAACTGTACCGAGGTGCCCGTGGCTATCCACGCCGATCAGCTGACCCCTACATGGAGGGTGTACTC
TACCGGCAGCAACGTGTTCCAGACAAGAGCCGGCTGTCTGATCGGAGCTGAGCACGTGAACAACAGCTAC
GAGTGCGACATCCCTATCGGCGCCGGAATCTGTGCTTCCTACCAGACCCAGACAAACTCCCCAAGGTCTA
GAACATGCCCACCGTGCCCAGCACCTGAACTCGCGGGGGCACCGTCAGTCTTCCTCTTCCCCCCAAAACC
CAAGGACACCCTCATGATCTCCCGGACCCCTGAGGTCACATGCGTGGTGGTGGACGTGAGCCACGAAGAC
CCTGAGGTCAAGTTCAACTGGTACGTGGACGGCGTGGAGGTGCATAATGCCAAGACAAAGCCGCGGGAGG
AGCAGTACAACAGCACGTACCGTGTGGTCAGCGTCCTCACCGTCCTGCACCAGGACTGGCTGAATGGCAA
GGAGTACAAGTGCAAGGTCTCCAACAAAGCCCTCCCAGCCCCCATCGAGAAAACCATCTCCAAAGCCAAA
GGGCAGCCCCGAGAACCACAGGTGTACACCCTGCCCCCATCCCGGGATGAGCTGACCAAGAACCAGGTCA
GCCTGACCTGCCTGGTCAAAGGCTTCTATCCCAGCGACATCGCCGTGGAGTGGGAGAGCAATGGGCAGCC
GGAGAACAACTACAAGACCACGCCTCCCGTGCTGGACTCCGACGGCTCCTTCTTCCTCTACAGCAAGCTC
ACCGTGGACAAGAGCAGGTGGCAGCAGGGGAACGTCTTCTCATGCTCCGTGATGCATGAGGCTCTGCACA
ACCACTACACGCAGAAGAGCCTCTCCCTGTCTCCGGGTAAACACCATCATCATCATCATTTCGAAGGCAG
CGGCGCCACCAACTTCAGCCTGCTGAAGCAGGCCGGCGACGTGGAGGAGAACCCCGGCCCCGTTAACATG
GTGAGCAAGGGCGAGGAGGTCATCAAAGAGTTCATGCGCTTCAAGGTGCGCATGGAGGGCTCCATGAACG
GCCACGAGTTCGAGATCGAGGGCGAGGGCGAGGGCCGCCCCTACGAGGGCACCCAGACCGCCAAGCTGAA
GGTGACCAAGGGCGGCCCCCTGCCCTTCGCCTGGGACATCCTGTCCCCCCAGTTCATGTACGGCTCCAAG
GCGTACGTGAAGCACCCCGCCGACATCCCCGATTACAAGAAGCTGTCCTTCCCCGAGGGCTTCAAGTGGG
AGCGCGTGATGAACTTCGAGGACGGCGGTCTGGTGACCGTGACCCAGGACTCCTCCCTGCAGGACGGCAC
GCTGATCTACAAGGTGAAGATGCGCGGCACCAACTTCCCCCCCGACGGCCCCGTAATGCAGAAGAAGACC
ATGGGCTGGGAGGCCTCCACCGAGCGCCTGTACCCCCGCGACGGCGTGCTGAAGGGCGAGATCCACCAGG
CCCTGAAGCTGAAGGACGGCGGCCACTACCTGGTGGAGTTCAAGACCATCTACATGGCCAAGAAGCCCGT
GCAACTGCCCGGCTACTACTACGTGGACACCAAGCTGGACATCACCTCCCACAACGAGGACTACACCATC
GTGGAACAGTACGAGCGCTCCGAGGGCCGCCACCACCTGTTCCTGTACGGCATGGACGAGCTGTACAAGT
AAGTCGAAAACCTGTACTTCCAGGGCCATCACCATCACCATCACTGACTCGAGACCTAGAAAAACATGGA
GCAATCACAAGTAGCAATACAGCAGCTACCAATGCTGATTGTGCCTGGCTAGAAGCACAAGAGGAGGAGG
AGGTGGGTTTTCCAGTCACACCTCAGGTACCTTTAAGACCAATGACTTACAAGGCAGCTGTAGATCTTAG
CCACTTTTTAAAAGAAAAGGGGGGACTGGAAGGGCTAATTCACTCCCAACGAAGACAAGATATCCTTGAT
CTGTGGATCTACCACACACAAGGCTACTTCCCTGATTGGCAGAACTACACACCAGGGCCAGGGATCAGAT
ATCCACTGACCTTTGGATGGTGCTACAAGCTAGTACCAGTTGAGCAAGAGAAGGTAGAAGAAGCCAATGA
AGGAGAGAACACCCGCTTGTTACACCCTGTGAGCCTGCATGGGATGGATGACCCGGAGAGAGAAGTATTA
GAGTGGAGGTTTGACAGCCGCCTAGCATTTCATCACATGGCCCGAGAGCTGCATCCGGACTGTACTGGGT
CTCTCTGGTTAGACCAGATCTGAGCCTGGGAGCTCTCTGGCTAACTAGGGAACCCACTGCTTAAGCCTCA
ATAAAGCTTGCCTTGAGTGCTTCAAGTAGTGTGTGCCCGTCTGTTGTGTGACTCTGGTAACTAGAGATCC
CTCAGACCCTTTTAGTCAGTGTGGAAAATCTCTAGCAGGGCCCGTTTAAACCCGCTGATCAGCCTCGACT
GTGCCTTCTAGTTGCCAGCCATCTGTTGTTTGCCCCTCCCCCGTGCCTTCCTTGACCCTGGAAGGTGCCA
CTCCCACTGTCCTTTCCTAATAAAATGAGGAAATTGCATCGCATTGTCTGAGTAGGTGTCATTCTATTCT
GGGGGGTGGGGTGGGGCAGGACAGCAAGGGGGAGGATTGGGAAGACAATAGCAGGCATGCTGGGGATGCG
GTGGGCTCTATGGCTTCTGAGGCGGAAAGAACCAGCTGGGGCTCTAGGGGGTATCCCC
[124 nt withheld, positions 5169-5292]
C
[91 nt withheld, positions 5294-5384]
A
[49 nt withheld, positions 5386-5434]
CCTTTGACGTTGGAGTCCACGTTCTTT
[37 nt withheld, positions 5462-5498]
ACCCTATCTCGGTCTATTCTTTTGATTTATAAGGGATTTTGCCGATTTCGGCCTATTGGTTAAAAAATGA
GCTGATTTAACAAAAATTTAACGCGAATTAATTCTGTGGAATGTGTGTCAGTTAGGGTGTGGAAAGTCCC
CAGGCTCCCCAGCAGGCAGAAGTATGCAAAGCATGCATCTCAATTAGTCAGCAACCAGGTGTGGAAAGTC
CCCAGGCTCCCCAGCAGGCAGAAGTATGCAAAGCATGCATCTCAATTAGTCAGCAACCATAGTCCCGCCC
CTAACTCCGCCCATCCCGCCCCTAACTCCGCCCAGTTCCGCCCATTCTCCGCCCCATGGCTGACTAATTT
TTTTTATTTATGCAGAGGCCGAGGCCGCCTCTGCCTCTGAGCTATTCCAGAAGTAGTGAGGAGGCTTTTT
TGGAGGCCTAGGCTTTTGCAAAAAGCTCCCGGGAGCTTGTATATCCATTTTCGGATCTGATCAGCACGTG
TTGACAATTAATCATCGGCATAGTATATCGGCATAGTATAATACGACAAGGTGAGGAACTAAACCATGGC
CAAGTTGACCAGTGCCGTTCCGGTGCTCACCGCGCGCGACGTCGCCGGAGCGGTCGAGTTCTGGACCGAC
CGGCTCGGGTTCTCCCGGGACTTCGTGGAGGACGACTTCGCCGGTGTGGTCCGGGACGACGTGACCCTGT
TCATCAGCGCGGTCCAGGACCAGGTGGTGCCGGACAACACCCTGGCCTGGGTGTGGGTGCGCGGCCTGGA
CGAGCTGTACGCCGAGTGGTCGGAGGTCGTGTCCACGAACTTCCGGGACGCCTCCGGGCCGGCCATGACC
GAGATCGGCGAGCAGCCGTGGGGGCGGGAGTTCGCCCTGCGCGACCCGGCCGGCAACTGCGTGCACTTCG
TGGCCGAGGAGCAGGACTGACACGTGCTACGAGATTTCGATTCCACCGCCGCCTTCTATGAAAGGTTGGG
CTTCGGAATCGTTTTCCGGGACGCCGGCTGGATGATCCTCCAGCGCGGGGATCTCATGCTGGAGTTCTTC
GCCCACCCCAACTTGTTTATTGCAGCTTATAATGGTTACAAATAAAGCAATAGCATCACAAATTTCACAA
ATAAAGCATTTTTTTCACTGCATTCTAGTTGTGGTTTGTCCAAACTCATCAATGTATCTTATCATGTCTG
TATACCGTCGACCTCTAGCTAGAGCTTGGCGTAATCATGGTCATAGCTGTTTCCTGTGTGAAATTGTTAT
CCGCTCACAATTCCACACAACATACGAGCCGGAAGCATAAAGTGTAAAGCCTGGGGTGCCTAATGAGTGA
GCTAACTCACATTAATTGCGTTGCGCTCACTGCCCGCTTTCCAGTCGGGAAACCTGTCGTGCCAGCTGCA
TTAATGAATCGGCCAACGCGCGGGGAGAGGCGGTTTGCGTATTGGGCGCTCTTCCGCTTCCTCGCTCACT
GACTCGCTGCGCTCGGTCGTTCGGCTGCGGCGAGCGGTATCAGCTCACTCAAAGGCGGTAATACGGTTAT
CCACAGAATCAGGGGATAACGCAGGAAAGAACATGTGAGCAAAAGGCCAGCAAAAGGCCAGGAACCGTAA
AAAGGCCGCGTTGCTGGCGTTTTTCCATAGGCTCCGCCCCCCTGACGAGCATCACAAAAATCGACGCTCA
AGTCAGAGGTGGCGAAACCCGACAGGACTATAAAGATACCAGGCGTTTCCCCCTGGAAGCTCCCTCGTGC
GCTCTCCTGTTCCGACCCTGCCGCTTACCGGATACCTGTCCGCCTTTCTCCCTTCGGGAAGCGTGGCGCT
TTCTCATAGCTCACGCTGTAGGTATCTCAGTTCGGTGTAGGTCGTTCGCTCCAAGCTGGGCTGTGTGCAC
GAACCCCCCGTTCAGCCCGACCGCTGCGCCTTATCCGGTAACTATCGTCTTGAGTCCAACCCGGTAAGAC
ACGACTTATCGCCACTGGCAGCAGCCACTGGTAACAGGATTAGCAGAGCGAGGTATGTAGGCGGTGCTAC
AGAGTTCTTGAAGTGGTGGCCTAACTACGGCTACACTAGAAGAACAGTATTTGGTATCTGCGCTCTGCTG
AAGCCAGTTACCTTCGGAAAAAGAGTTGGTAGCTCTTGATCCGGCAAACAAACCACCGCTGGTAGCGGTG
GTTTTTTTGTTTGCAAGCAGCAGATTACGCGCAGAAAAAAAGGATCTCAAGAAGATCCTTTGATCTTTTC
TACGGGGTCTGACGCTCAGTGGAACGAAAACTCACGTTAAGGGATTTTGGTCATGAGATTATCAAAAAGG
ATCTTCACCTAGATCCTTTTAAATTAAAAATGAAGTTTTAAATCAATCTAAAGTATATATGAGTAAACTT
GGTCTGACAGTTACCAATGCTTAATCAGTGAGGCACCTATCTCAGCGATCTGTCTATTTCGTTCATCCAT
AGTTGCCTGACTCCCCGTCGTGTAGATAACTACGATACGGGAGGGCTTACCATCTGGCCCCAGTGCTGCA
ATGATACCGCGAGACCCACGCTCACCGGCTCCAGATTTATCAGCAATAAACCAGCCAGCCGGAAGGGCCG
AGCGCAGAAGTGGTCCTGCAACTTTATCCGCCTCCATCCAGTCTATTAATTGTTGCCGGGAAGCTAGAGT
AAGTAGTTCGCCAGTTAATAGTTTGCGCAACGTTGTTGCCATTGCTACAGGCATCGTGGTGTCACGCTCG
TCGTTTGGTATGGCTTCATTCAGCTCCGGTTCCCAACGATCAAGGCGAGTTACATGATCCCCCATGTTGT
GCAAAAAAGCGGTTAGCTCCTTCGGTCCTCCGATCGTTGTCAGAAGTAAGTTGGCCGCAGTGTTATCACT
CATGGTTATGGCAGCACTGCATAATTCTCTTACTGTCATGCCATCCGTAAGATGCTTTTCTGTGACTGGT
GAGTACTCAACCAAGTCATTCTGAGAATAGTGTATGCGGCGACCGAGTTGCTCTTGCCCGGCGTCAATAC
GGGATAATACCGCGCCACATAGCAGAACTTTAAAAGTGCTCATCATTGGAAAACGTTCTTCGGGGCGAAA
ACTCTCAAGGATCTTACCGCTGTTGAGATCCAGTTCGATGTAACCCACTCGTGCACCCAACTGATCTTCA
GCATCTTTTACTTTCACCAGCGTTTCTGGGTGAGCAAAAACAGGAAGGCAAAATGCCGCAAAAAAGGGAA
TAAGGGCGACACGGAAATGTTGAATACTCATACTCTTCCTTTTTCAATATTATTGAAGCATTTATCAGGG
TTATTGTCTCATGAGCGGATACATATTTGAATGTATTTAGAAAAATAAACAAATAGGGGTTCCGCGCACA
TTTCCCCGAAAAGTGCCACCTGACGTCGACGGATCGGGAGATCTCCCGATCCCCTATGGTGCACTCTCAG
TACAATCTGCTCTGATGCCGCATAGTTAAGCCAGTATCTGCTCCCTGCTTGTGTGTTGGAGGTCGCTGAG
TAGTGCGCGAGCAAAATTTAAGCTACAACAAGGCAAGGCTTGACCGACAATTGCATGAAGAATCTGCTTA
GGGTTAGGCGTTTTGCGCTGCTTCGCGATGTACGGGCCAGATATACGCGTTGACATTGATTATTGACTAG
TTATTAATAGTAATCAATTACGGGGTCATTAGTTCATAGCCCATATATGGAGTTCCGCGTTACATAACTT
ACGGTAAATGGCCCGCCTGGCTGACCGCCCAACGACCCCCGCCCATTGACGTCAATAATGACGTATGTTC
CCATAGTAACGCCAATAGGGACTTTCCATTGACGTCAATGGGTGGAGTATTTACGGTAAACTGCCCACTT
GGCAGTACATCAAGTGTATCATATGCCAAGTACGCCCCCTATTGACGTCAATGACGGTAAATGGCCCGCC
TGGCATTATGCCCAGTACATGACCTTATGGGACTTTCCTACTTGGCAGTACATCTACGTATTAGTCATCG
CTATTACCATGGTGATGCGGTTTTGGCAGTACATCAATGGGCGTGGATAGCGGTTTGACTCACGGGGATT
TCCAAGTCTCCACCCCATTGACGTCAATGGGAGTTTGTTTTGGCACCAAAATCAACGGGACTTTCCAAAA
TGTCGTAACAACTCCGCCCCATTGACGCAAATGGGCGGTAGGCGTGTACGGTGGGAGGTCTATATAAGCA
GCGCGTTTTGCCTGTACTGGGTCTCTCTGGTTAGACCAGATCTGAGCCTGGGAGCTCTCTGGCTAACTAG
GGAACCCACTGCTTAAGCCTCAATAAAGCTTGCCTTGAGTGCTTCAAGTAGTGTGTGCCCGTCTGTTGTG
TGACTCTGGTAACTAGAGATCCCTCAGACCCTTTTAGTCAGTGTGGAAAATCTCTAGCAGTGGCGCCCGA
ACAGGGACTTGAAAGCGAAAGGGAAACCAGAGGAGCTCTCTCGACGCAGGACTCGGCTTGCTGAAGCGCG
CACGGCAAGAGGCGAGGGGCGGCGACTGGTGAGTACGCCAAAAATTTTGACTAGCGGAGGCTAGAAGGAG
AGAGATGGGTGCGAGAGCGTCAGTATTAAGCGGGGGAGAATTAGATCGCGATGGGAAAAAATTCGGTTAA
GGCCAGGGGGAAAGAAAAAATATAAATTAAAACATATAGTATGGGCAAGCAGGGAGCTAGAACGATTCGC
AGTTAATCCTGGCCTGTTAGAAACATCAGAAGGCTGTAGACAAATACTGGGACAGCTACAACCATCCCTT
CAGACAGGATCAGAAGAACTTAGATCATTATATAATACAGTAGCAACCCTCTATTGTGTGCATCAAAGGA
TAGAGATAAAAGACACCAAGGAAGCTTTAGACAAGATAGAGGAAGAGCAAAACAAAAGTAAGACCACCGC
ACAGCAAGCGGCCGCTGATCTTCAGACCTGGAGGAGGAGATATGAGGGACAATTGGAGAAGTGAATTATA
TAAATATAAAGTAGTAAAAATTGAACCATTAGGAGTAGCACCCACCAAGGCAAAGAGAAGAGTGGTGCAG
AGAGAAAAAAGAGCAGTGGGAATAGGAGCTTTGTTCCTTGGGTTCTTGGGAGCAGCAGGAAGCACTATGG
GCGCAGCGTCAATGACGCTGACGGTACAGGCCAGACAATTATTGTCTGGTATAGTGCAGCAGCAGAACAA
TTTGCTGAGGGCTATTGAGGCGCAACAGCATCTGTTGCAACTCACAGTCTGGGGCATCAAGCAGCTCCAG
GCAAGAATCCTGGCTGTGGAAAGATACCTAAAGGATCAACAGCTCCTGGGGATTTGGGGTTGCTCTGGAA
AACTCATTTGCACCACTGCTGTGCCTTGGAATGCTAGTTGGAGTAATAAATCTCTGGAACAGATTTGGAA
TCACACGACCTGGATGGAGTGGGACAGAGAAATTAACAATTACACAAGCTTAATACACTCCTTAATTGAA
GAATCGCAAAACCAGCAAGAAAAGAATGAACAAGAATTATTGGAATTAGATAAATGGGCAAGTTTGTGGA
ATTGGTTTAACATAACAAATTGGCTGTGGTATATAAAATTATTCATAATGATAGTAGGAGGCTTGGTAGG
TTTAAGAATAGTTTTTGCTGTACTTTCTATAGTGAATAGAGTTAGGCAGGGATATTCACCATTATCGTTT
CAGACCCACCTCCCAACCCCGAGGGGACCCGACAGGCCCGAAGGAATAGAAGAAGAAGGTGGAGAGAGAG
ACAGAGACAGATCCATTCGATTAGTGAACGGATCCCCCGGGCTG
Features (pLannotate 1.2.2; 31 found; start..end, strand, type, name):
     66..369     +  enhancer       CMV enhancer: human cytomegalovirus immediate early enhancer
    370..573     +  promoter       CMV promoter: human cytomegalovirus (CMV) immediate early promoter
    611..2656    +  CDS            S (fragment): SPIKE_SARS2 - Experimental evidence at protein level: Swiss-Prot protein existence level 1. [Spike glycoprotein]: May down-regulate host tetherin (BST2) by lysosomal degradation, thereby counteracting its antiviral activity. From Severe acute respiratory syndrome coronavirus 2 (2019-nCoV) (SARS-CoV-2).
   2654..3331    +  CDS            IGHG1 (fragment): IGHG1_HUMAN - Experimental evidence at protein level: Swiss-Prot protein existence level 1. Constant region of immunoglobulin heavy chains. Immunoglobulins, also known as antibodies, are membrane-bound or secreted glycoproteins produced by B lymphocytes. In the recognition phase of humoral immunity, the membrane-bound immunoglobulins serve as receptors which, upon binding of a specific antigen, trigger the clonal expansion and differentiation of B lymphocytes into immunoglobulins- secreting plasma cells. Secreted immunoglobulins mediate the effector phase of humoral immunity, which results in
   3428..4129    +  CDS            dTomato: dTomato is a basic (constitutively fluorescent) orange fluorescent protein published in 2004, derived from Discosoma sp.. It is reported to be a somewhat slowly-maturing dimer with low acid sensitivity.
   4136..4154    +  CDS            TEV site (fragment): tobacco etch virus (TEV) protease recognition and cleavage site
   4171..4680    +  CDS            nef (fragment): NEF_HV1LA - Experimental evidence at protein level: Swiss-Prot protein existence level 1. Extracellular Nef protein targets CD4(+) T-lymphocytes for apoptosis by interacting with CXCR4 surface receptors. From Human immunodeficiency virus type 1 group M subtype B (isolate Lai) (HIV-1).
   4687..4867    +  LTR            5' LTR (truncated): truncated 5' long terminal repeat (LTR) from HIV-1
   4899..5123    +  polyA_signal   bGH poly(A) signal: bovine growth hormone polyadenylation signal
   5127..5148    +  promoter       SV40 promoter (fragment): SV40 enhancer and early promoter
   5169..5597    +  rep_origin     f1 ori (sequence partly withheld): f1 bacteriophage origin of replication; arrow indicates direction of (+) strand synthesis
   5611..5940    +  promoter       SV40 promoter: SV40 enhancer and early promoter
   5988..6035    +  promoter       EM7 promoter: synthetic bacterial promoter&nbsp
   6054..6428    +  CDS            BleoR: antibiotic-binding protein; Sh ble from Streptoalloteichus hindustanus; confers resistance to bleomycin, phleomycin, and Zeocin™
   6438..6563    +  CDS            ble (fragment): BLE_KLEPN - Experimental evidence at protein level: Swiss-Prot protein existence level 1. Binding protein with a strong affinity to the bleomycin family of antibiotics. Binds to CL990; an antimitotic-antibiotic compound. From Klebsiella pneumoniae.
   6558..6679    +  polyA_signal   SV40 poly(A) signal: SV40 polyadenylation signal
   6750..6772    -  protein_bind   lac operator (fragment): The lac repressor binds to the lac operator to inhibit transcription in E. coli. This inhibition can be relieved by adding lactose or isopropyl-β-D-thiogalactopyranoside (IPTG). lac repressor encoded by lacI
   6776..6806    -  promoter       lac promoter: promoter for the E. coli lac operon
   6821..6842    -  protein_bind   CAP binding site: CAP binding activates transcription in the presence of cAMP. E. coli catabolite activator protein
   6855..6947    -  CDS            lacI (fragment): lac repressor; lacI; The lac repressor binds to the lac operator to inhibit transcription in E. coli. This inhibition can be relieved by adding lactose or isopropyl-β-D-thiogalactopyranoside (IPTG).
   7130..7718    -  rep_origin     ori: high-copy-number ColE1/pMB1/pBR322/pUC origin of replication
   7889..8749    -  CDS            AmpR: β-lactamase; bla; confers resistance to ampicillin, carbenicillin, and related antibiotics
   8750..8854    -  promoter       AmpR promoter: bla
   8913..8965    -  misc_feature   bom (fragment): basis of mobility region from pBR322
   9120..9499    +  enhancer       CMV enhancer: human cytomegalovirus immediate early enhancer
   9500..9699    +  promoter       CMV promoter: human cytomegalovirus (CMV) immediate early promoter
   9717..9897    +  LTR            5' LTR (truncated): truncated 5' long terminal repeat (LTR) from HIV-1
   9944..10069   +  misc_feature   HIV-1 Ψ: packaging signal of human immunodeficiency virus type 1
  10053..10416   +  CDS            HIV-1 gag (fragment): gag protein from human immunodeficiency virus 1; gag
  10562..10795   +  misc_feature   RRE: The Rev response element (RRE) of HIV-1 allows for Rev-dependent mRNA export from the nucleus to the cytoplasm.
  11172..11273   +  CDS            Rev (fragment): human immunodeficiency virus 1 (HIV-1) Rev protein; rev; enhances nuclear export of unspliced and incompletely spliced viral mRNAs
