[The description below was written by a language model from this plasmid's Addgene catalogue record and pLannotate feature annotations shown in this document.]
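Description:
S1-Fc is a lentiviral transfer and mammalian expression plasmid built on the pCSCG backbone, about 11.3 kb in the sequenced record. It is maintained in E. coli through a high-copy ColE1/pUC-type origin with ampicillin resistance (AmpR), and it also carries an f1 origin. The viral framework is HIV-1 derived. A CMV enhancer/promoter fused to a truncated 5' LTR drives genomic RNA transcription, followed by the Ψ packaging signal, a gag fragment and the Rev response element. On the far side of the payload are a nef fragment, a second truncated LTR and a bGH polyadenylation signal. Outside the LTRs, an SV40/EM7 promoter pair drives a BleoR (Zeocin) cassette with an SV40 poly(A) signal, which offers a possible additional selection marker in transfected cells.

The payload is an internal CMV enhancer/promoter driving a 2046 bp fragment of the SARS-CoV-2 spike gene covering the S1 region, cloned between NheI and XbaI. The catalogue's species field reads SARS-CoV, but the annotation and stated purpose identify it as the original SARS-CoV-2 sequence. The S1 fragment is joined directly to a human IgG1 heavy-chain constant (Fc) fragment, which dimerises the product. According to the record, the product is a soluble, dimeric Fc-His fusion protein, although the His tag is not separately annotated in the feature table. A dTomato coding sequence lies downstream as a fluorescent reporter for transfected or transduced cells; the table does not annotate the element linking it to the fusion protein. A partial TEV site is annotated just after dTomato. The construct serves to produce recombinant S1-Fc in mammalian cells, and the associated publication concerns how N- and O-glycan elaboration affects SARS-CoV-2 entry.
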