Addgene plasmid #164220: S1-Fc
Purpose: Expresses soluble, dimeric Fc-His fusion protein for the original SARS-CoV2 Spike S1 region, along with dTomato reporter
Depositing lab: Sriram Neelamegham. Depositing organization: University at Buffalo (SUNY Buffalo). Publication: Inhibition of SARS-CoV-2 viral entry upon blocking N- and O-glycan elaboration. Yang Q, Hughes TA, Kelkar A, Yu X, Cheng K, Park S, Huang WC, Lovell JF, Neelamegham S. Elife. 2020 Oct 26;9. pii: 61552. doi: 10.7554/eLife.61552. PubMed 33103998.
Backbone
  Vector backbone: pCSCG
  Backbone manufacturer: Addgene plasmids 12154
  Vector type: Mammalian Expression, Lentiviral
Growth in bacteria
  Bacterial resistance: Ampicillin, 100 μg/mL
  Growth temperature: 37°C
  Growth strain: NEB Stable
  Copy number: High Copy
Gene/Insert
  Gene/Insert name: Spike S1 domain
  Species: SARS-CoV
  Insert size (bp): 2046
  Entrez Gene: S (a.k.a. GU280_gp02, spike glycoprotein)
  Promoter: CMV
  Cloning method: Restriction Enzyme; 5′ cloning site NheI (not destroyed); 3′ cloning site XbaI (not destroyed)
  Sequencing primers: 5′ GCAGAGCTGGTTTAGTGAA
Resource information
  A portion of this plasmid was derived from a plasmid made by: Dr. Haisheng Yu (Institute of Laboratory Animal Science, Chinese Academy of Medical Sciences Peking Union Medical College) and Addgene plasmid 12154
Terms and licenses: Academic/Nonprofit Terms; Industry Terms: Not Available to Industry
How to cite: S1-Fc was a gift from Sriram Neelamegham (Addgene plasmid # 164220 ; http://n2t.net/addgene:164220 ; RRID:Addgene_164220)
